Addgene plasmid #69824: FUW TetO HA-AMPKa1 WT
Purpose: Expresses AMPK alpha 1 in mammalian cells in a doxycycline inducible manner
Depositing lab: Anne Brunet. Depositing organization: Stanford University. Publication: Identification of AMPK Phosphorylation Sites Reveals a Network of Proteins Involved in Cell Invasion and Facilitates Large-Scale Substrate Prediction. Schaffer BE, Levin RS, Hertz NT, Maures TJ, Schoof ML, Hollstein PE, Benayoun BA, Banko MR, Shaw RJ, Shokat KM, Brunet A. Cell Metab. 2015 Nov 3;22(5):907-21. doi: 10.1016/j.cmet.2015.09.009. Epub 2015 Oct 8. PubMed 26456332.
Backbone
  Vector backbone: FUW TetO
  Backbone size w/o insert (bp): 8409
  Total vector size (bp): 10098
  Vector type: Mammalian Expression, Lentiviral
Growth in bacteria
  Bacterial resistance: Ampicillin, 100 μg/mL
  Growth temperature: 37°C
  Growth strain: NEB Stable
  Copy number: High Copy
Gene/Insert
  Gene/Insert name: 5'-AMP-activated protein kinase catalytic subunit alpha-1 (alt name: PRKAA1, AMPK1)
  Species: H. sapiens (human)
  GenBank ID: BC037303
  Entrez Gene: PRKAA1 (a.k.a. AMPK, AMPK alpha 1, AMPKa1)
  Promoter: minimal CMV promoter with tetracycline operator
  Tag / fusion protein: HA (N terminal on insert)
  Cloning method: Restriction Enzyme; 5′ cloning site BstB1 (not destroyed); 3′ cloning site Pac1 (not destroyed)
  Sequencing primers: 5′ GTCAGATCGCCTGGAG; 3′ GACAACGGGCCACAACTCCTC or CAT AGC GTA AAA GGA GCA ACA TAG
Resource information
  A portion of this plasmid was derived from a plasmid made by: Backbone is from Brambrink et al, 2008
Terms and licenses: Academic/Nonprofit Terms; Industry Terms: Not Available to Industry
Depositor comments: cDNA is from the Orfeome library (Open Biosystems). Backbone is from Brambrink et al, 2008
How to cite: FUW TetO HA-AMPKa1 WT was a gift from Anne Brunet (Addgene plasmid # 69824 ; http://n2t.net/addgene:69824 ; RRID:Addgene_69824)
