[The description below was written by a language model from this plasmid's Addgene catalogue record and pLannotate feature annotations shown in this document.]
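Description:
FUW TetO HA-AMPKa1 WT is a 10.1 kb HIV-1-based lentiviral transfer plasmid for doxycycline-inducible expression of human AMPK catalytic subunit alpha-1 (PRKAA1) in mammalian cells. It is propagated in E. coli through a high-copy ColE1/pUC-type origin with ampicillin selection (AmpR); an f1 origin is also present. Outside the proviral region, the backbone carries an SV40/EM7-driven BleoR cassette with an SV40 poly(A) signal. Because this cassette lies downstream of the 3' LTR, it would not be packaged into virus and offers bleomycin-family/Zeocin resistance only in the context of the plasmid itself.

Genomic RNA for packaging is transcribed from a CMV enhancer/promoter fused to a truncated 5' LTR. It contains the Ψ packaging signal with a gag fragment, the RRE for Rev-dependent nuclear export and the cPPT/CTS, and it ends at a second truncated LTR followed by a bGH poly(A) signal. The internal expression cassette consists of a tetracycline response element with seven tetO copies joined to a minimal CMV promoter, which drives the wild-type PRKAA1 open reading frame. The insert was cloned between BstBI and PacI sites from an ORFeome cDNA and carries an N-terminal HA tag according to the catalogue entry, although the tag is not separately annotated in the feature table. A WPRE downstream enhances transcript expression. No tetracycline transactivator is annotated on the plasmid, so induction requires one, such as rtTA, supplied separately. The associated publication concerns identification of AMPK phosphorylation sites and substrates, and the HA epitope allows detection or immunoprecipitation of the induced kinase subunit.
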