Features (pLannotate 1.2.2; 32 found; start..end, strand, type, name):
      7..386     +  enhancer       CMV enhancer: human cytomegalovirus immediate early enhancer
    387..586     +  promoter       CMV promoter: human cytomegalovirus (CMV) immediate early promoter
    604..784     +  LTR            5' LTR (truncated): truncated 5' long terminal repeat (LTR) from HIV-1
    831..956     +  misc_feature   HIV-1 Ψ: packaging signal of human immunodeficiency virus type 1
    940..1303    +  CDS            HIV-1 gag (fragment): gag protein from human immunodeficiency virus 1; gag
   1449..1682    +  misc_feature   RRE: The Rev response element (RRE) of HIV-1 allows for Rev-dependent mRNA export from the nucleus to the cytoplasm.
   2059..2159    +  CDS            Rev (fragment): human immunodeficiency virus 1 (HIV-1) Rev protein; rev; enhances nuclear export of unspliced and incompletely spliced viral mRNAs
   2209..2326    +  misc_feature   cPPT/CTS: central polypurine tract and central termination sequence of HIV-1
   2383..2653    +  protein_bind   tetracycline response element: contains seven copies of the tetracycline operator tetO tetracycline repressor TetR
   2664..2681    +  misc_feature   MCS (fragment): pUC18/19 multiple cloning site
   2686..2723    +  promoter       minimal CMV promoter: human cytomegalovirus (CMV) immediate early promoter
   2871..4517    +  CDS            PRKAA1: AAPK1_HUMAN - Also known as AMPK1. Experimental evidence at protein level: Swiss-Prot protein existence level 1. Catalytic subunit of AMP-activated protein kinase (AMPK), an energy sensor protein kinase that plays a key role in regulating cellular energy metabolism. In response to reduction of intracellular ATP levels, AMPK activates energy-producing pathways and inhibits energy-consuming processes: inhibits protein, carbohydrate and lipid biosynthesis, as well as cell growth and proliferation. AMPK acts via direct phosphorylation of metabolic enzymes, and by longer-term effects via phosphoryl
   4536..4559    +  misc_feature   MCS (fragment): pBluescript multiple cloning site
   4559..5147    +  misc_feature   WPRE: woodchuck hepatitis virus posttranscriptional regulatory element
   5084..5665    +  CDS            nef (fragment): NEF_HV1H2 - Experimental evidence at protein level: Swiss-Prot protein existence level 1. Extracellular Nef protein targets CD4(+) T-lymphocytes for apoptosis by interacting with CXCR4 surface receptors. From Human immunodeficiency virus type 1 group M subtype B (isolate HXB2) (HIV-1).
   5672..5852    +  LTR            5' LTR (truncated): truncated 5' long terminal repeat (LTR) from HIV-1
   5884..6108    +  polyA_signal   bGH poly(A) signal: bovine growth hormone polyadenylation signal
   6112..6133    +  promoter       SV40 promoter (fragment): SV40 enhancer and early promoter
   6154..6582    +  rep_origin     f1 ori (sequence partly withheld): f1 bacteriophage origin of replication; arrow indicates direction of (+) strand synthesis
   6596..6925    +  promoter       SV40 promoter: SV40 enhancer and early promoter
   6973..7020    +  promoter       EM7 promoter: synthetic bacterial promoter&nbsp
   7039..7413    +  CDS            BleoR: antibiotic-binding protein; Sh ble from Streptoalloteichus hindustanus; confers resistance to bleomycin, phleomycin, and Zeocin™
   7423..7548    +  CDS            ble (fragment): BLE_KLEPN - Experimental evidence at protein level: Swiss-Prot protein existence level 1. Binding protein with a strong affinity to the bleomycin family of antibiotics. Binds to CL990; an antimitotic-antibiotic compound. From Klebsiella pneumoniae.
   7543..7664    +  polyA_signal   SV40 poly(A) signal: SV40 polyadenylation signal
   7737..7753    -  protein_bind   lac operator: The lac repressor binds to the lac operator to inhibit transcription in E. coli. This inhibition can be relieved by adding lactose or isopropyl-β-D-thiogalactopyranoside (IPTG). lac repressor encoded by lacI
   7761..7791    -  promoter       lac promoter: promoter for the E. coli lac operon
   7806..7827    -  protein_bind   CAP binding site: CAP binding activates transcription in the presence of cAMP. E. coli catabolite activator protein
   7840..7932    -  CDS            lacI (fragment): lac repressor; lacI; The lac repressor binds to the lac operator to inhibit transcription in E. coli. This inhibition can be relieved by adding lactose or isopropyl-β-D-thiogalactopyranoside (IPTG).
   8115..8703    -  rep_origin     ori: high-copy-number ColE1/pMB1/pBR322/pUC origin of replication
   8874..9734    -  CDS            AmpR: β-lactamase; bla; confers resistance to ampicillin, carbenicillin, and related antibiotics
   9735..9839    -  promoter       AmpR promoter: bla
   9898..9950    -  misc_feature   bom (fragment): basis of mobility region from pBR322
>Addgene plasmid #69824 | FUW TetO HA-AMPKa1 WT | depositor full sequence | sequence record 139679 | FUW TetO HA-AMPKa1 WT sequence 10098 bps
CGCGTTGACATTGATTATTGACTAGTTATTAATAGTAATCAATTACGGGGTCATTAGTTCATAGCCCATA
TATGGAGTTCCGCGTTACATAACTTACGGTAAATGGCCCGCCTGGCTGACCGCCCAACGACCCCCGCCCA
TTGACGTCAATAATGACGTATGTTCCCATAGTAACGCCAATAGGGACTTTCCATTGACGTCAATGGGTGG
AGTATTTACGGTAAACTGCCCACTTGGCAGTACATCAAGTGTATCATATGCCAAGTACGCCCCCTATTGA
CGTCAATGACGGTAAATGGCCCGCCTGGCATTATGCCCAGTACATGACCTTATGGGACTTTCCTACTTGG
CAGTACATCTACGTATTAGTCATCGCTATTACCATGGTGATGCGGTTTTGGCAGTACATCAATGGGCGTG
GATAGCGGTTTGACTCACGGGGATTTCCAAGTCTCCACCCCATTGACGTCAATGGGAGTTTGTTTTGGCA
CCAAAATCAACGGGACTTTCCAAAATGTCGTAACAACTCCGCCCCATTGACGCAAATGGGCGGTAGGCGT
GTACGGTGGGAGGTCTATATAAGCAGCGCGTTTTGCCTGTACTGGGTCTCTCTGGTTAGACCAGATCTGA
GCCTGGGAGCTCTCTGGCTAACTAGGGAACCCACTGCTTAAGCCTCAATAAAGCTTGCCTTGAGTGCTTC
AAGTAGTGTGTGCCCGTCTGTTGTGTGACTCTGGTAACTAGAGATCCCTCAGACCCTTTTAGTCAGTGTG
GAAAATCTCTAGCAGTGGCGCCCGAACAGGGACTTGAAAGCGAAAGGGAAACCAGAGGAGCTCTCTCGAC
GCAGGACTCGGCTTGCTGAAGCGCGCACGGCAAGAGGCGAGGGGCGGCGACTGGTGAGTACGCCAAAAAT
TTTGACTAGCGGAGGCTAGAAGGAGAGAGATGGGTGCGAGAGCGTCAGTATTAAGCGGGGGAGAATTAGA
TCGCGATGGGAAAAAATTCGGTTAAGGCCAGGGGGAAAGAAAAAATATAAATTAAAACATATAGTATGGG
CAAGCAGGGAGCTAGAACGATTCGCAGTTAATCCTGGCCTGTTAGAAACATCAGAAGGCTGTAGACAAAT
ACTGGGACAGCTACAACCATCCCTTCAGACAGGATCAGAAGAACTTAGATCATTATATAATACAGTAGCA
ACCCTCTATTGTGTGCATCAAAGGATAGAGATAAAAGACACCAAGGAAGCTTTAGACAAGATAGAGGAAG
AGCAAAACAAAAGTAAGACCACCGCACAGCAAGCGGCCGCTGATCTTCAGACCTGGAGGAGGAGATATGA
GGGACAATTGGAGAAGTGAATTATATAAATATAAAGTAGTAAAAATTGAACCATTAGGAGTAGCACCCAC
CAAGGCAAAGAGAAGAGTGGTGCAGAGAGAAAAAAGAGCAGTGGGAATAGGAGCTTTGTTCCTTGGGTTC
TTGGGAGCAGCAGGAAGCACTATGGGCGCAGCGTCAATGACGCTGACGGTACAGGCCAGACAATTATTGT
CTGGTATAGTGCAGCAGCAGAACAATTTGCTGAGGGCTATTGAGGCGCAACAGCATCTGTTGCAACTCAC
AGTCTGGGGCATCAAGCAGCTCCAGGCAAGAATCCTGGCTGTGGAAAGATACCTAAAGGATCAACAGCTC
CTGGGGATTTGGGGTTGCTCTGGAAAACTCATTTGCACCACTGCTGTGCCTTGGAATGCTAGTTGGAGTA
ATAAATCTCTGGAACAGATTTGGAATCACACGACCTGGATGGAGTGGGACAGAGAAATTAACAATTACAC
AAGCTTAATACACTCCTTAATTGAAGAATCGCAAAACCAGCAAGAAAAGAATGAACAAGAATTATTGGAA
TTAGATAAATGGGCAAGTTTGTGGAATTGGTTTAACATAACAAATTGGCTGTGGTATATAAAATTATTCA
TAATGATAGTAGGAGGCTTGGTAGGTTTAAGAATAGTTTTTGCTGTACTTTCTATAGTGAATAGAGTTAG
GCAGGGATATTCACCATTATCGTTTCAGACCCACCTCCCAACCCCGAGGGGACCCGACAGGCCCGAAGGA
ATAGAAGAAGAAGGTGGAGAGAGAGACAGAGACAGATCCATTCGATTAGTGAACGGATCGGCACTGCGTG
CGCCAATTCTGCAGACAAATGGCAGTATTCATCCACAATTTTAAAAGAAAAGGGGGGATTGGGGGGTACA
GTGCAGGGGAAAGAATAGTAGACATAATAGCAACAGACATACAAACTAAAGAATTACAAAAACAAATTAC
AAAAATTCAAAATTTTCGGGTTTATTACAGGGACAGCAGAGATCCAGTTTGGTTAGATCTCGAGTTTACC
ACTCCCTATCAGTGATAGAGAAAAGTGAAAGTCGAGTTTACCACTCCCTATCAGTGATAGAGAAAAGTGA
AAGTCGAGTTTACCACTCCCTATCAGTGATAGAGAAAAGTGAAAGTCGAGTTTACCACTCCCTATCAGTG
ATAGAGAAAAGTGAAAGTCGAGTTTACCACTCCCTATCAGTGATAGAGAAAAGTGAAAGTCGAGTTTACC
ACTCCCTATCAGTGATAGAGAAAAGTGAAAGTCGAGTTTACCACTCCCTATCAGTGATAGAGAAAAGTGA
AAGTCGAGCTCGGTACCCGGGTCGAGTAGGCGTGTACGGTGGGAGGCCTATATAAGCAGAGCTCGTTTAG
TGAACCGTCAGATCGCCTGGAGACGCCATCCACGCTGTTTTGACCTCCATAGAAGACACCGGGACCGATC
CAGCCTCCGCGGCCCCGAATTCGAAACCATGTATGATGTTCCTGATTATGCTAGCCTCCCGGGGAATTCG
GCGACAGCCGAGAAGCAGAAACACGACGGGCGGGTGAAGATCGGCCACTACATTCTGGGTGACACGCTGG
GGGTCGGCACCTTCGGCAAAGTGAAGGTTGGCAAACATGAATTGACTGGGCATAAAGTAGCTGTGAAGAT
ACTCAATCGACAGAAGATTCGGAGCCTTGATGTGGTAGGAAAAATCCGCAGAGAAATTCAGAACCTCAAG
CTTTTCAGGCATCCTCATATAATTAAACTGTACCAGGTCATCAGTACACCATCTGATATTTTCATGGTGA
TGGAATATGTCTCAGGAGGAGAGCTATTTGATTATATCTGTAAGAATGGAAGGCTGGATGAAAAAGAAAG
TCGGCGTCTGTTCCAACAGATCCTTTCTGGTGTGGATTATTGTCACAGGCATATGGTGGTCCATAGAGAT
TTGAAACCTGAAAATGTCCTGCTTGATGCACACATGAATGCAAAGATAGCTGATTTTGGTCTTTCAAACA
TGATGTCAGATGGTGAATTTTTAAGAACAAGTTGTGGCTCACCCAACTATGCTGCACCAGAAGTAATTTC
AGGAAGATTGTATGCAGGCCCAGAGGTAGATATATGGAGCAGTGGGGTTATTCTCTATGCTTTATTATGT
GGAACCCTTCCATTTGATGATGACCATGTGCCAACTCTTTTTAAGAAGATATGTGATGGGATCTTCTATA
CCCCTCAATATTTAAATCCTTCTGTGATTAGCCTTTTGAAACATATGCTGCAGGTGGATCCCATGAAGAG
GGCCACAATCAAAGATATCAGGGAACATGAATGGTTTAAACAGGACCTTCCAAAATATCTCTTTCCTGAG
GATCCATCATATAGTTCAACCATGATTGATGATGAAGCCTTAAAAGAAGTATGTGAAAAGTTTGAGTGCT
CAGAAGAGGAAGTTCTCAGCTGTCTTTACAACAGAAATCACCAGGATCCTTTGGCAGTTGCCTACCATCT
CATAATAGATAACAGGAGAATAATGAATGAAGCCAAAGATTTCTATTTGGCGACAAGCCCACCTGATTCT
TTTCTTGATGATCATCACCTGACTCGGCCCCATCCTGAAAGAGTACCATTCTTGGTTGCTGAAACACCAA
GGGCACGCCATACCCTTGATGAATTAAATCCACAGAAATCCAAACACCAAGGTGTAAGGAAAGCAAAATG
GCATTTAGGAATTAGAAGTCAAAGTCGACCAAATGATATTATGGCAGAAGTATGTAGAGCAATCAAACAA
TTGGATTATGAATGGAAGGTTGTAAACCCATATTATTTGCGTGTACGAAGGAAGAATCCTGTGACAAGCA
CTTACTCCAAAATGAGTCTACAGTTATACCAAGTGGATAGTAGAACTTATCTACTGGATTTCCGTAGTAT
TGATGATGAAATTACAGAAGCCAAATCAGGGACTGCTACTCCACAGAGATCGGGATCAGTTAGCAACTAT
CGATCTTGCCAAAGGAGTGATTCAGATGCTGAGGCTCAAGGAAAATCCTCAGAAGTTTCTCTTACCTCAT
CTGTGACCTCACTTGACTCTTCTCCTGTTGACCTAACTCCAAGACCTGGAAGTCACACAATAGAATTTTT
TGAGATGTGTGCAAATCTAATTAAAATTCTTGCACAATAATTAATTAAGCTAGCTAATTCGATATCAAGC
TTATCGATAATCAACCTCTGGATTACAAAATTTGTGAAAGATTGACTGGTATTCTTAACTATGTTGCTCC
TTTTACGCTATGTGGATACGCTGCTTTAATGCCTTTGTATCATGCTATTGCTTCCCGTATGGCTTTCATT
TTCTCCTCCTTGTATAAATCCTGGTTGCTGTCTCTTTATGAGGAGTTGTGGCCCGTTGTCAGGCAACGTG
GCGTGGTGTGCACTGTGTTTGCTGACGCAACCCCCACTGGTTGGGGCATTGCCACCACCTGTCAGCTCCT
TTCCGGGACTTTCGCTTTCCCCCTCCCTATTGCCACGGCGGAACTCATCGCCGCCTGCCTTGCCCGCTGC
TGGACAGGGGCTCGGCTGTTGGGCACTGACAATTCCGTGGTGTTGTCGGGGAAATCATCGTCCTTTCCTT
GGCTGCTCGCCTGTGTTGCCACCTGGATTCTGCGCGGGACGTCCTTCTGCTACGTCCCTTCGGCCCTCAA
TCCAGCGGACCTTCCTTCCCGCGGCCTGCTGCCGGCTCTGCGGCCTCTTCCGCGTCTTCGCCTTCGCCCT
CAGACGAGTCGGATCTCCCTTTGGGCCGCCTCCCCGCATCGATACCGTCGACCTCGAGACCTAGAAAAAC
ATGGAGCAATCACAAGTAGCAATACAGCAGCTACCAATGCTGATTGTGCCTGGCTAGAAGCACAAGAGGA
GGAGGAGGTGGGTTTTCCAGTCACACCTCAGGTACCTTTAAGACCAATGACTTACAAGGCAGCTGTAGAT
CTTAGCCACTTTTTAAAAGAAAAGGGGGGACTGGAAGGGCTAATTCACTCCCAACGAAGACAAGATATCC
TTGATCTGTGGATCTACCACACACAAGGCTACTTCCCTGATTGGCAGAACTACACACCAGGGCCAGGGAT
CAGATATCCACTGACCTTTGGATGGTGCTACAAGCTAGTACCAGTTGAGCAAGAGAAGGTAGAAGAAGCC
AATGAAGGAGAGAACACCCGCTTGTTACACCCTGTGAGCCTGCATGGGATGGATGACCCGGAGAGAGAAG
TATTAGAGTGGAGGTTTGACAGCCGCCTAGCATTTCATCACATGGCCCGAGAGCTGCATCCGGACTGTAC
TGGGTCTCTCTGGTTAGACCAGATCTGAGCCTGGGAGCTCTCTGGCTAACTAGGGAACCCACTGCTTAAG
CCTCAATAAAGCTTGCCTTGAGTGCTTCAAGTAGTGTGTGCCCGTCTGTTGTGTGACTCTGGTAACTAGA
GATCCCTCAGACCCTTTTAGTCAGTGTGGAAAATCTCTAGCAGGGCCCGTTTAAACCCGCTGATCAGCCT
CGACTGTGCCTTCTAGTTGCCAGCCATCTGTTGTTTGCCCCTCCCCCGTGCCTTCCTTGACCCTGGAAGG
TGCCACTCCCACTGTCCTTTCCTAATAAAATGAGGAAATTGCATCGCATTGTCTGAGTAGGTGTCATTCT
ATTCTGGGGGGTGGGGTGGGGCAGGACAGCAAGGGGGAGGATTGGGAAGACAATAGCAGGCATGCTGGGG
ATGCGGTGGGCTCTATGGCTTCTGAGGCGGAAAGAACCAGCTGGGGCTCTAGGGGGTATCCCC
[124 nt withheld, positions 6154-6277]
C
[91 nt withheld, positions 6279-6369]
A
[49 nt withheld, positions 6371-6419]
CCTTTGACGTTGGAGTCCACGTTCTTT
[37 nt withheld, positions 6447-6483]
ACCCTATCTCGGTCTATTCTTTTGATTTATAAGGGATTTTGCCGATTTCGGCCTATTGGTTAAAAAATGA
GCTGATTTAACAAAAATTTAACGCGAATTAATTCTGTGGAATGTGTGTCAGTTAGGGTGTGGAAAGTCCC
CAGGCTCCCCAGCAGGCAGAAGTATGCAAAGCATGCATCTCAATTAGTCAGCAACCAGGTGTGGAAAGTC
CCCAGGCTCCCCAGCAGGCAGAAGTATGCAAAGCATGCATCTCAATTAGTCAGCAACCATAGTCCCGCCC
CTAACTCCGCCCATCCCGCCCCTAACTCCGCCCAGTTCCGCCCATTCTCCGCCCCATGGCTGACTAATTT
TTTTTATTTATGCAGAGGCCGAGGCCGCCTCTGCCTCTGAGCTATTCCAGAAGTAGTGAGGAGGCTTTTT
TGGAGGCCTAGGCTTTTGCAAAAAGCTCCCGGGAGCTTGTATATCCATTTTCGGATCTGATCAGCACGTG
TTGACAATTAATCATCGGCATAGTATATCGGCATAGTATAATACGACAAGGTGAGGAACTAAACCATGGC
CAAGTTGACCAGTGCCGTTCCGGTGCTCACCGCGCGCGACGTCGCCGGAGCGGTCGAGTTCTGGACCGAC
CGGCTCGGGTTCTCCCGGGACTTCGTGGAGGACGACTTCGCCGGTGTGGTCCGGGACGACGTGACCCTGT
TCATCAGCGCGGTCCAGGACCAGGTGGTGCCGGACAACACCCTGGCCTGGGTGTGGGTGCGCGGCCTGGA
CGAGCTGTACGCCGAGTGGTCGGAGGTCGTGTCCACGAACTTCCGGGACGCCTCCGGGCCGGCCATGACC
GAGATCGGCGAGCAGCCGTGGGGGCGGGAGTTCGCCCTGCGCGACCCGGCCGGCAACTGCGTGCACTTCG
TGGCCGAGGAGCAGGACTGACACGTGCTACGAGATTTCGATTCCACCGCCGCCTTCTATGAAAGGTTGGG
CTTCGGAATCGTTTTCCGGGACGCCGGCTGGATGATCCTCCAGCGCGGGGATCTCATGCTGGAGTTCTTC
GCCCACCCCAACTTGTTTATTGCAGCTTATAATGGTTACAAATAAAGCAATAGCATCACAAATTTCACAA
ATAAAGCATTTTTTTCACTGCATTCTAGTTGTGGTTTGTCCAAACTCATCAATGTATCTTATCATGTCTG
TATACCGTCGACCTCTAGCTAGAGCTTGGCGTAATCATGGTCATAGCTGTTTCCTGTGTGAAATTGTTAT
CCGCTCACAATTCCACACAACATACGAGCCGGAAGCATAAAGTGTAAAGCCTGGGGTGCCTAATGAGTGA
GCTAACTCACATTAATTGCGTTGCGCTCACTGCCCGCTTTCCAGTCGGGAAACCTGTCGTGCCAGCTGCA
TTAATGAATCGGCCAACGCGCGGGGAGAGGCGGTTTGCGTATTGGGCGCTCTTCCGCTTCCTCGCTCACT
GACTCGCTGCGCTCGGTCGTTCGGCTGCGGCGAGCGGTATCAGCTCACTCAAAGGCGGTAATACGGTTAT
CCACAGAATCAGGGGATAACGCAGGAAAGAACATGTGAGCAAAAGGCCAGCAAAAGGCCAGGAACCGTAA
AAAGGCCGCGTTGCTGGCGTTTTTCCATAGGCTCCGCCCCCCTGACGAGCATCACAAAAATCGACGCTCA
AGTCAGAGGTGGCGAAACCCGACAGGACTATAAAGATACCAGGCGTTTCCCCCTGGAAGCTCCCTCGTGC
GCTCTCCTGTTCCGACCCTGCCGCTTACCGGATACCTGTCCGCCTTTCTCCCTTCGGGAAGCGTGGCGCT
TTCTCATAGCTCACGCTGTAGGTATCTCAGTTCGGTGTAGGTCGTTCGCTCCAAGCTGGGCTGTGTGCAC
GAACCCCCCGTTCAGCCCGACCGCTGCGCCTTATCCGGTAACTATCGTCTTGAGTCCAACCCGGTAAGAC
ACGACTTATCGCCACTGGCAGCAGCCACTGGTAACAGGATTAGCAGAGCGAGGTATGTAGGCGGTGCTAC
AGAGTTCTTGAAGTGGTGGCCTAACTACGGCTACACTAGAAGAACAGTATTTGGTATCTGCGCTCTGCTG
AAGCCAGTTACCTTCGGAAAAAGAGTTGGTAGCTCTTGATCCGGCAAACAAACCACCGCTGGTAGCGGTG
GTTTTTTTGTTTGCAAGCAGCAGATTACGCGCAGAAAAAAAGGATCTCAAGAAGATCCTTTGATCTTTTC
TACGGGGTCTGACGCTCAGTGGAACGAAAACTCACGTTAAGGGATTTTGGTCATGAGATTATCAAAAAGG
ATCTTCACCTAGATCCTTTTAAATTAAAAATGAAGTTTTAAATCAATCTAAAGTATATATGAGTAAACTT
GGTCTGACAGTTACCAATGCTTAATCAGTGAGGCACCTATCTCAGCGATCTGTCTATTTCGTTCATCCAT
AGTTGCCTGACTCCCCGTCGTGTAGATAACTACGATACGGGAGGGCTTACCATCTGGCCCCAGTGCTGCA
ATGATACCGCGAGACCCACGCTCACCGGCTCCAGATTTATCAGCAATAAACCAGCCAGCCGGAAGGGCCG
AGCGCAGAAGTGGTCCTGCAACTTTATCCGCCTCCATCCAGTCTATTAATTGTTGCCGGGAAGCTAGAGT
AAGTAGTTCGCCAGTTAATAGTTTGCGCAACGTTGTTGCCATTGCTACAGGCATCGTGGTGTCACGCTCG
TCGTTTGGTATGGCTTCATTCAGCTCCGGTTCCCAACGATCAAGGCGAGTTACATGATCCCCCATGTTGT
GCAAAAAAGCGGTTAGCTCCTTCGGTCCTCCGATCGTTGTCAGAAGTAAGTTGGCCGCAGTGTTATCACT
CATGGTTATGGCAGCACTGCATAATTCTCTTACTGTCATGCCATCCGTAAGATGCTTTTCTGTGACTGGT
GAGTACTCAACCAAGTCATTCTGAGAATAGTGTATGCGGCGACCGAGTTGCTCTTGCCCGGCGTCAATAC
GGGATAATACCGCGCCACATAGCAGAACTTTAAAAGTGCTCATCATTGGAAAACGTTCTTCGGGGCGAAA
ACTCTCAAGGATCTTACCGCTGTTGAGATCCAGTTCGATGTAACCCACTCGTGCACCCAACTGATCTTCA
GCATCTTTTACTTTCACCAGCGTTTCTGGGTGAGCAAAAACAGGAAGGCAAAATGCCGCAAAAAAGGGAA
TAAGGGCGACACGGAAATGTTGAATACTCATACTCTTCCTTTTTCAATATTATTGAAGCATTTATCAGGG
TTATTGTCTCATGAGCGGATACATATTTGAATGTATTTAGAAAAATAAACAAATAGGGGTTCCGCGCACA
TTTCCCCGAAAAGTGCCACCTGACGTCGACGGATCGGGAGATCTCCCGATCCCCTATGGTGCACTCTCAG
TACAATCTGCTCTGATGCCGCATAGTTAAGCCAGTATCTGCTCCCTGCTTGTGTGTTGGAGGTCGCTGAG
TAGTGCGCGAGCAAAATTTAAGCTACAACAAGGCAAGGCTTGACCGACAATTGCATGAAGAATCTGCTTA
GGGTTAGGCGTTTTGCGCTGCTTCGCGATGTACGGGCCAGATATA
