>Addgene plasmid #69824 | FUW TetO HA-AMPKa1 WT | addgene partial sequence | sequence record 142813 | TRE-F 5'-AAGTGAAAGTCGAGCTCGGTA-3'
GGTGGGAGGCCTATATAAGCAGAGCTCGTTTAGTGAACCGTCAGATCGCCTGGAGACGCCATCCACGCTG
TTTTGACCTCCATAGAAGACACCGGGACCGATCCAGCCTCCGCGGCCCCGAATTCGAAACCATGTATGAT
GTTCCTGATTATGCTAGCCTCCCGGGGAATTCGGCGACAGCCGAGAAGCAGAAACACGACGGGCGGGTGA
AGATCGGCCACTACATTCTGGGTGACACGCTGGGGGTCGGCACCTTCGGCAAAGTGAAGGTTGGCAAACA
TGAATTGACTGGGCATAAAGTAGCTGTGAAGATACTCAATCGACAGAAGATTCGGAGCCTTGATGTGGTA
GGAAAAATCCGCAGAGAAATTCAGAACCTCAAGCTTTTCAGGCATCCTCATATAATTAAACTGTACCAGG
TCATCAGTACACCATCTGATATTTTCATGGTGATGGAATATGTCTCAGGAGGAGAGCTATTTGATTATAT
CTGTAAGAATGGAAGGCTGGATGAAAAAGAAAGTCGGCGTCTGTTCCAACAGATCCTTTCTGGTGTGGAT
TATTGTCACAGGCATATGGTGGTCCATAGAGATTTGAAACCTGAAAATGTCCTGCTTGATGCACACATGA
ATGCAAAGATAGCTGATTTTGGTCTTTCAAACATGATGTCAGATGGTGAATTTTTAAGAACAAGTTGTGG
CTCACCCAACTATGCTGCACCAGAAGTAATTTCAGGAAGATTGTATGCAGGCCCAGAGGTAGATATATGG
AGCAGTGGGGTTATTCTCTATGCTTTATTATGTGGAACCCTTCCATTTGATGATGACCATGTGCCAACTC
TTTTTAAGAAGATATGTGATGGGATCTTCTATACCCCTCAATATTTAAATCCTTCTGTGATTAGCCTTTT
GAAACATATGCTGCAGGTGGATCCCATGAAGAGGGCCACA
