>Addgene plasmid #69824 | FUW TetO HA-AMPKa1 WT | addgene partial sequence | sequence record 142816 | WPRE-R 5'-CATAGCGTAAAAGGAGCAACA-3'
CAATCTTTCACAAATTTTGTAATCCAGAGGTTGATTATCGATAAGCTTGATATCGAATTAGCTAGCTTAA
TTAATTATTGTGCAAGAATTTTAATTAGATTTGCACACATCTCAAAAAATTCTATTGTGTGACTTCCAGG
TCTTGGAGTTAGGTCAACAGGAGAAGAGTCAAGTGAGGTCACAGATGAGGTAAGAGAAACTTCTGAGGAT
TTTCCTTGAGCCTCAGCATCTGAATCACTCCTTTGGCAAGATCGATAGTTGCTAACTGATCCCGATCTCT
GTGGAGTAGCAGTCCCTGATTTGGCTTCTGTAATTTCATCATCAATACTACGGAAATCCAGTAGATAAGT
TCTACTATCCACTTGGTATAACTGTAGACTCATTTTGGAGTAAGTGCTTGTCACAGGATTCTTCCTTCGT
ACACGCAAATAATATGGGTTTACAACCTTCCATTCATAATCCAATTGTTTGATTGCTCTACATACTTCTG
CCATAATATCATTTGGTCGACTTTGACTTCTAATTCCTAAATGCCATTTTGCTTTCCTTACACCTTGGTG
TTTGGATTTCTGTGGATTTAATTCATCAAGGGTATGGCGTGCCCTTGGTGTTTCAGCAACCAAGAATGGT
ACTCTTTCAGGATGGGGCCGAGTCAGGTGATGATCATCAAGAAAAGAATCAGGTGGGCTTGTCGCCAAAT
AGAAATCTTTGGCTTCATTCATTATTCTCCTGTTATCTATTATGAGATGGTAGGCAACTGCCAAAGGATC
CTGGTGATTTCTGTTGTAAAGACAGCTGAGAACTTCCTCTTCTGAGCACTCAAACTTTTCACATACTTCT
TTTAAGGCTTCATCATCAATCATGGTTGAACTATATGATGGATCCTCAGGAAAGAGATATTTTGGAAGGT
CCTGTTTAAACCATTCATGTTCCCTGATATCTTTGATTGTGGCCCTCTTCATGGGATCCACCTGCAGCAT
ATGTTTCAAAAGGCTAATCACAGAAGGATTTAAATATTGAGGGGTATAGAAGATCC
